Addgene plasmid #194350: pECNUS_MP01
Purpose: CRISPR-Cas9 multiplexing acceptor clone with BpiI cutter
Depositing lab: Eunyoung Chae. Depositing organization: National University of Singapore. Publication: Generating minimum set of gRNA to cover multiple targets in multiple genomes with MINORg. Lee RR, Cher WY, Wang J, Chen Y, Chae E. Nucleic Acids Res. 2023 Mar 15:gkad142. doi: 10.1093/nar/gkad142. PubMed 36919598.
Backbone
  Vector backbone: pAGM4723
  Backbone size w/o insert (bp): 4800
  Total vector size (bp): 14307
  Vector type: Plant Expression
Growth in bacteria
  Bacterial resistance: Kanamycin, 50 μg/mL
  Growth temperature: 37°C
  Growth strain: DH5alpha
  Copy number: Unknown
Gene/Insert
  Gene/Insert name: pcoCas9, FAST-Red
  Species: A. thaliana (mustard weed)
  Insert size (bp): 8000
  Promoter: RPS5A
  Cloning method: Gateway Cloning
  Sequencing primers: 5′ gtacaatctgctctgatgccgc; 3′ gattacatggcaacccaaact
Terms and licenses: Academic/Nonprofit Terms; Industry Terms: Not Available to Industry
Depositor comments: pECNUS_MP01 is a binary vector, it contains BpiI cutter flanking LacZ, proper for cloning with <= 6 sgRNA expression cassettes.
How to cite: pECNUS_MP01 was a gift from Eunyoung Chae (Addgene plasmid # 194350 ; http://n2t.net/addgene:194350 ; RRID:Addgene_194350)
