[The description below was written by a language model from this plasmid's Addgene catalogue record and pLannotate feature annotations shown in this document.]
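Description:
pECNUS_MP01 is a plant binary vector built on the pAGM4723 backbone and designed as an acceptor for multiplexed CRISPR-Cas9 guide RNA cassettes. It is propagated in E. coli through a high-copy ColE1/pUC-type origin with kanamycin selection (aphA-3 driven by the bla promoter). The pVS1 oriV, RepA and StaA functions allow replication and stable maintenance in Agrobacterium. Nopaline-type left and right T-DNA border repeats flank the payload, so the whole cassette can be transferred into plant genomes by Agrobacterium-mediated transformation. The total size is about 14.3 kb.

The T-DNA holds three modules. The first is the FAST-Red seed marker, an oleosin coding sequence fused in frame to TagRFP. This targets red fluorescence to seed oil bodies, so transgenic and later transgene-free seeds can be sorted visually. The feature table annotates no promoter or terminator for this unit.

The second module, on the opposite strand, is plant codon-optimised Cas9 (pcoCas9, containing the potato IV2 intron) with an N-terminal FLAG tag remnant, terminated by the pea rbcS-E9 terminator. The catalogue gives its promoter as RPS5A. That promoter is not annotated as such, and the Arabidopsis "HST" fragments detected upstream of Cas9 may be incidental matches within that genomic promoter region.

The third module, next to the right border, is a lacZα cassette with lac promoter, operator and a pUC MCS. According to the depositor, it is flanked by BpiI sites. Type IIS digestion removes lacZα and allows Golden Gate insertion of up to six sgRNA expression cassettes with blue/white screening, although the catalogue lists the cloning method as Gateway. The vector carries no guides itself and is associated with work on designing minimal gRNA sets that cover multiple targets.
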