Features (pLannotate 1.2.2; 22 found; start..end, strand, type, name):
    472..1188    +  CDS            OLEO2_BRANA: Experimental evidence at protein level: Swiss-Prot protein existence level 1. May have a structural role to stabilize the lipid body during desiccation of the seed by preventing coalescence of the oil. Probably interacts with both lipid and phospholipid moieties of lipid bodies. May also provide recognition signals for specific lipase anchorage in lipolysis during seedling growth. From Brassica napus (Rape).
   1189..1881    +  CDS            TagRFP: TagRFP is a basic (constitutively fluorescent) red fluorescent protein published in 2007, derived from Entacmaea quadricolor. It has very low acid sensitivity.
   2350..2981    -  terminator     E9 terminator: terminator and polyadenylation signal from the pea rbcS-E9 gene
   3043..7335    -  CDS            pcoCas9: Cas9 endonuclease from the Streptococcus pyogenes Type II CRISPR/Cas system plant codon-optimized Cas9 gene containing the potato IV2 intron
   7393..7417    -  CDS            2xFLAG (fragment): two tandem FLAG® epitope tags
   8110..8184    -  CDS            HST (fragment): HSTC_ARATH - Also known as HPT2, VTE2-2. Experimental evidence at protein level: Swiss-Prot protein existence level 1. Involved in the synthesis of plastoquinone-9. Can use both homogentisic acid and 2,5-dihydroxyphenylacetic acid gamma-lactone as prenyl acceptors, and solanesyl diphosphate > farnesyl diphosphate > geranylgeranyl diphosphate >> phytyl diphosphate as prenyl donors. Do not catalyze the decardoxylation of homogentisate uncoupled from prenylation. From Arabidopsis thaliana (Mouse-ear cress).
   8450..8533    -  CDS            HST (fragment): HSTC_ARATH - Also known as HPT2, VTE2-2. Experimental evidence at protein level: Swiss-Prot protein existence level 1. Involved in the synthesis of plastoquinone-9. Can use both homogentisic acid and 2,5-dihydroxyphenylacetic acid gamma-lactone as prenyl acceptors, and solanesyl diphosphate > farnesyl diphosphate > geranylgeranyl diphosphate >> phytyl diphosphate as prenyl donors. Do not catalyze the decardoxylation of homogentisate uncoupled from prenylation. From Arabidopsis thaliana (Mouse-ear cress).
   8685..9056    -  CDS            HST (fragment): HSTC_ARATH - Also known as HPT2, VTE2-2. Experimental evidence at protein level: Swiss-Prot protein existence level 1. Involved in the synthesis of plastoquinone-9. Can use both homogentisic acid and 2,5-dihydroxyphenylacetic acid gamma-lactone as prenyl acceptors, and solanesyl diphosphate > farnesyl diphosphate > geranylgeranyl diphosphate >> phytyl diphosphate as prenyl donors. Do not catalyze the decardoxylation of homogentisate uncoupled from prenylation. From Arabidopsis thaliana (Mouse-ear cress).
   9145..9235    +  misc_feature   bom (fragment): basis of mobility region from pBR322
   9241..9398    -  CDS            lacZα (fragment): LacZα fragment of β-galactosidase; lacZ fragment
   9395..9451    +  misc_feature   MCS: pUC18/19 multiple cloning site
   9486..9508    -  protein_bind   lac operator (fragment): The lac repressor binds to the lac operator to inhibit transcription in E. coli. This inhibition can be relieved by adding lactose or isopropyl-β-D-thiogalactopyranoside (IPTG). lac repressor encoded by lacI
   9512..9542    -  promoter       lac promoter: promoter for the E. coli lac operon
   9557..9578    -  protein_bind   CAP binding site: CAP binding activates transcription in the presence of cAMP. E. coli catabolite activator protein
   9653..9677    +  misc_feature   RB T-DNA repeat: right border repeat from nopaline C58 T-DNA
   9957..10586   +  CDS            pVS1 StaA: stability protein from the Pseudomonas plasmid pVS1 (Heeb et al., 2000)
  11015..12088   +  CDS            pVS1 RepA: replication protein from the Pseudomonas plasmid pVS1 (Heeb et al., 2000)
  12154..12348   +  rep_origin     pVS1 oriV: origin of replication for the Pseudomonas plasmid pVS1 (Heeb et al., 2000)
  12410..12514   +  promoter       AmpR promoter: bla
  12515..13309   +  CDS            KanR: aminoglycoside phosphotransferase; aphA-3; confers resistance to kanamycin
  13480..14068   +  rep_origin     ori: high-copy-number ColE1/pMB1/pBR322/pUC origin of replication
  14204..14228   +  misc_feature   LB T-DNA repeat: left border repeat from nopaline C58 T-DNA
>Addgene plasmid #194350 | pECNUS_MP01 | addgene full sequence | sequence record 388969 | Addgene NGS Result
GATCCGGAGTTCTAGAATGTCGCGGAACAAATTTTAAAACTAAATCCTAAATTTTTCTAATTTTGTTGCC
AATAGTGGATATGTGGGCCGTATAGAAGGAATCTATTGAAGGCCCAAACCCATACTGACGAGCCCAAAGG
TTCGTTTTGCGTTTTATGTTTCGGTTCGATGCCAACGCCACATTCTGAGCTAGGCAAAAAACAAACGTGT
CTTTGAATAGACTCCTCTCGTTAACACATGCAGCGGCTGCATGGTGACGCCATTAACACGTGGCCTACAA
TTGCATGATGTCTCCATTGACACGTGACTTCTCGTCTCCTTTCTTAATATATCTAACAAACACTCCTACC
TCTTCCAAAATATATACACATCTTTTTGATCAATCTCTCATTCAAAATCTCATTCTCTCTAGTAAACAAG
AACAAAAAAATGGCGGATACAGCTAGAGGAACCCATCACGATATCATCGGCAGAGATCAGTACCCGATGA
TGGGCCGAGATCGTGACCAGTACCAGATGTCCGGACGAGGATCTGACTACTCCAAGTCTAGGCAGATTGC
TAAAGCTGCAACTGCTGTCACAGCTGGTGGTTCCCTCCTTGTTCTCTCCAGCCTTACCCTTGTTGGAACT
GTCATAGCTTTGACTGTTGCAACACCTCTGCTCGTTATCTTCAGCCCAATCCTTGTCCCGGCTCTCATCA
CAGTTGCACTCCTCATCACCGGTTTTCTTTCCTCTGGAGGGTTTGGCATTGCCGCTATAACCGTTTTCTC
TTGGATTTACAAGTAAGCACACATTTATCATCTTACTTCATAATTTTGTGCAATATGTGCATGCATGTGT
TGAGCCAGTAGCTTTGGATCAATTTTTTTGGTCGAATAACAAATGTAACAATAAGAAATTGCAAATTCTA
GGGAACATTTGGTTAACTAAATACGAAATTTGACCTAGCTAGCTTGAATGTGTCTGTGTATATCATCTAT
ATAGGTAAAATGCTTGGTATGATACCTATTGATTGTGAATAGGTACGCAACGGGAGAGCACCCACAGGGA
TCAGACAAGTTGGACAGTGCAAGGATGAAGTTGGGAAGCAAAGCTCAGGATCTGAAAGACAGAGCTCAGT
ACTACGGACAGCAACATACTGGTGGGGAACATGACCGTGACCGTACTCGTGGTGGCCAGCACACTACTAT
GAGCGAGCTGATTAAGGAGAACATGCACATGAAGCTGTACATGGAGGGCACCGTGAACAACCACCACTTC
AAGTGCACATCCGAGGGCGAAGGCAAGCCCTACGAGGGCACCCAGACCATGAGAATCAAGGTGGTCGAGG
GCGGCCCTCTCCCCTTCGCCTTCGACATCCTGGCTACCAGCTTCATGTACGGCAGCAGAACCTTCATCAA
CCACACCCAGGGCATCCCCGACTTCTTTAAGCAGTCCTTCCCTGAGGGCTTCACATGGGAGAGAGTCACC
ACATACGAAGATGGGGGCGTGCTGACCGCTACCCAGGACACCAGCCTCCAGGACGGCTGCCTCATCTACA
ACGTCAAGATCAGAGGGGTGAACTTCCCATCCAACGGCCCTGTGATGCAGAAGAAAACACTCGGCTGGGA
GGCCAACACCGAGATGCTGTACCCCGCTGACGGCGGCCTGGAAGGCAGAAGCGACATGGCCCTGAAGCTC
GTGGGCGGGGGCCACCTGATCTGCAACTTCAAGACCACATACAGATCCAAGAAACCCGCTAAGAACCTCA
AGATGCCCGGCGTCTACTATGTGGACCACAGACTGGAAAGAATCAAGGAGGCCGACAAAGAAACCTACGT
CGAGCAGCACGAGGTGGCTGTGGCCAGATACTGCGACCTCCCTAGCAAACTGGGGCACAAGTGAGCTTAC
CCCACTGATGTCATCGTCATAGTCCAATAACTCCAATGTCGGGGAGTTAGTTTATGAGGAATAAAGTGTT
TAGAATTTGATCAGGGGGAGATAATAAAAGCCGAGTTTGAATCTTTTTGTTATAAGTAATGTTTATGTGT
GTTTCTATATGTTGTCAAATGGTACCATGTTTTTTTTCCTCTCTTTTTGTAACTTGCAAGTGTTGTGTTG
TACTTTATTTGGCTTCTTTGTAAGTTGGTAACGGTGGTCTATATATGGAAAAGGTCTTGTTTTGTTAAAC
TTATGTTAGTTAACTGGATTCGTCTTTAACCACAAAAAGTTTTCAATAAGCTACAAATTTAGACACGCAA
GCCGATGCAGTCATTAGTACATATATTTATTGCAAGTGATTACATGGCAACCCAAACTTCAAAAACAGTA
GGTTGCTCCATTTAGTCGCTGCAAGAATTCAAGCTTAGCGTTGTCAATCAATTGGCAAGTCATAAAATGC
ATTAAAAAATATTTTCATACTCAACTACAAATCCATGAGTATAACTATAATTATAAAGCAATGATTAGAA
TCTGACAAGGATTCTGGAAAATTACATAAAGGAAAGTTCATAAATGTCTAAAACACAAGAGGACATACTT
GTATTCAGTAACATTTGCAGCTTTTCTAGGTCTGAAAATATATTTGTTGCCTAGTGAATAAGCATAATGG
TACAACTACAAGTGTTTTACTCCTCATATTAACTTCGGTCATTAGAGGCCACGATTTGACACATTTTTAC
TCAAAACAAAATGTTTGCATATCTCTTATAATTTCAAATTCAACACACAACAAATAAGAGAAAAAACAAA
TAATATTAATTTGAGAATGAACAAAAGGACCATATCATTCATTAACTCTTCTCCATCCATTTCCATTTCA
CAGTTCGATAGCGAAAACCGAATAAAAAACACAGTAAATTACAAGCACAACAAATGGTACAAGAAAAACA
GTTTTCCCAATGCCATAATACTCAAACTCAGTAGGATTCTGGTGTGTGCGCAATGAAACTGATGCATTGA
ACTTGACGAACGTTGTCGAAACCGATGATACGAACGAAAGCAAGCTCACTTCTTCTTCTTAGCCTGTCCA
GCCTTCTTGGTAGCAGCTGGCCTCTTGCCACCATCTCCTCCAAGCTGAGAAAGATCGATTCTTGTCTCGT
AAAGTCCGGTGATAGACTGGTGGATAAGGGTAGCATCAAGAACCTCCTTGGTAGAGGTGTATCTTTTTCT
ATCGATGGTGGTATCGAAGTACTTGAAAGCAGCTGGAGCACCAAGGTTGGTAAGGGTGAAAAGGTGGATG
ATGTTCTCAGCCTGCTCTCTGATTGGCTTATCTCTGTGCTTGTTGTAAGCAGAAAGAACCTTATCAAGGT
TAGCATCAGCAAGGATAACTCTCTTAGAGAACTCAGAGATTTGCTCGATGATCTCATCAAGGTAGTGCTT
GTGCTGCTCAACGAAAAGCTGCTTCTGCTCGTTATCCTCTGGAGATCCCTTCAACTTCTCGTAGTGAGAA
GCAAGGTAAAGGAAGTTAACGTACTTAGATGGAAGAGCAAGCTCGTTTCCCTTCTGAAGCTCTCCAGCAG
AAGCAAGCATTCTCTTTCTTCCGTTCTCAAGCTCGAAAAGAGAGTACTTTGGCAACTTGATGATAAGATC
CTTCTTAACCTCCTTGTATCCCTTAGCCTCAAGGAAATCGATTGGGTTCTTCTCGAAAGAAGAACGCTCC
ATGATGGTGATTCCAAGAAGCTCCTTAACAGACTTCAACTTCTTAGACTTTCCCTTCTCAACCTTAGCAA
CAACAAGAACAGAGTAAGCAACGGTTGGAGAATCGAATCCTCCGTACTTCTTTGGGTCCCAATCCTTCTT
TCTAGCGATCAACTTATCAGAGTTTCTCTTTGGAAGGATAGACTCCTTAGAGAATCCTCCGGTCTGAACC
TCGGTTTTCTTAACGATGTTAACCTGTGGCATAGAAAGAACCTTTCTAACGGTAGCGAAATCTCTTCCCT
TATCCCAAACGATCTCTCCTGTCTCTCCGTTTGTCTCGATAAGTGGTCTTTTTCTGATCTCTCCGTTAGC
AAGGGTGATCTCGGTCTTGAAGAAGTTCATGATGTTAGAGTAGAAGAAGTACTTAGCGGTAGCCTTTCCG
ATCTCCTGCTCAGACTTAGCGATCATCTTTCTAACATCGTAAACCTTGTAATCTCCGTAAACGAACTCAG
ACTCCAACTTTGGGTACTTCTTGATAAGAGCGGTTCCAACAACAGCGTTAAGGTAAGCATCGTGAGCGTG
GTGGTAGTTGTTGATCTCTCTAACCTTGTAGAACTGGAAATCCTTTCTGAAATCAGAAACCAACTTAGAC
TTCAAGGTGATAACCTTAACCTCTCTGATCAACTTATCGTTCTCATCGTACTTGGTGTTCATACGAGAAT
CAAGGATCTGAGCAACGTGCTTGGTGATCTGTCTGGTTTCAACAAGCTGTCTCTTGATGAATCCAGCCTT
ATCAAGCTCAGAAAGTCCTCCTCTCTCAGCCTTGGTAAGGTTATCGAACTTTCTCTGGGTGATCAACTTA
GCGTTAAGAAGCTGTCTCCAGTAGTTCTTCATCTTCTTAACAACCTCCTCAGATGGAACGTTATCAGACT
TTCCTCTGTTCTTATCAGAACGGGTAAGAACCTTGTTATCGATAGAATCATCCTTCAAGAAAGACTGTGG
AACGATGTGATCAACATCGTAATCAGAAAGTCTGTTGATGTCAAGCTCCTGATCAACGTACATATCTCTT
CCGTTCTGAAGGTAGTAAAGGTACAACTTCTCGTTCTGAAGCTGGGTGTTCTCAACTGGGTGCTCCTTCA
AGATTTGAGATCCAAGCTCCTTGATTCCCTCCTCGATTCTCTTCATTCTCTCACGAGAGTTCTTCTGTCC
CTTCTGGGTGGTCTGGTTCTCTCTAGCCATCTCGATAACGATGTTCTCTGGCTTGTGTCTACCCATAACC
TTAACAAGCTCATCAACAACCTTAACGGTCTGAAGGATTCCCTTCTTGATAGCTGGAGATCCAGCAAGGT
TAGCGATGTGCTCGTGAAGAGAATCTCCCTGTCCAGAAACCTGAGCCTTCTGGATGTCCTCCTTGAAGGT
AAGAGAATCATCGTGGATAAGCTGCATGAAGTTTCTGTTAGCGAATCCATCAGACTTCAAGAAATCAAGG
ATGGTCTTTCCAGACTGCTTATCTCTGATTCCGTTGATCAACTTACGAGAAAGTCTACCCCATCCGGTGT
ATCTTCTTCTCTTCAACTGCTTCATAACCTTATCATCGAAAAGGTGAGCGTAGGTCTTGAGTCTCTCCTC
GATCATCTCTCTATCCTCGAAAAGGGTAAGGGTAAGAACGATGTCCTCAAGGATGTCCTCGTTCTCCTCG
TTATCAAGGAAATCCTTATCCTTGATGATCTTCAAAAGATCGTGGTAGGTTCCAAGAGAAGCGTTGAATC
TATCCTCAACTCCAGAGATTTCAACAGAATCGAAGCACTCGATCTTCTTGAAGTAATCCTCCTTCAACTG
CTTAACGGTAACCTTTCTGTTGGTCTTGAAAAGAAGATCAACGATAGCCTTCTTCTGCTCTCCAGAAAGG
AAAGCTGGCTTTCTCATTCCCTCGGTAACGTACTTAACCTTGGTAAGCTCGTTGTAAACGGTGAAGTACT
CGTAAAGAAGAGAGTGCTTTGGAAGAACCTTCTCGTTTGGAAGGTTCTTATCGAAGTTGGTCATTCTCTC
GATGAAAGACTGAGCAGAAGCTCCCTTATCAACAACCTGCACATCAACAAATTTTGGTCATATATTAGAA
AAGTTATAAATTAAAATATACACACTTATAAACTACAGAAAAGCAATTGCTATATACTACATTCTTTTAT
TTTGAAAAAAATATTTGAAATATTATATTACTACTAATTAATGATAATTATTATATATATATCAAAGGTA
GAAGCAGAAACTTACCTCCTCGAAGTTCCAAGGGGTGATTGTCTCCTCAGACTTTCTGGTCATCCAAGCG
AAACGAGAGTTTCCTCTAGCAAGTGGTCCAACGTAGTATGGGATTCTGAAGGTAAGGATCTTCTCGATCT
TCTCTCTGTTATCCTTCAAGAATGGGTAGAAATCCTCCTGTCTACGAAGGATAGCGTGAAGCTCTCCAAG
GTGGATCTGGTGTGGGATAGATCCGTTATCGAAGGTTCTCTGCTTTCTAAGAAGATCCTCTCTGTTCAAC
TTAACAAGAAGCTCCTCGGTTCCATCCATCTTCTCAAGGATTGGCTTGATGAACTTGTAGAACTCCTCCT
GAGAAGCTCCTCCATCGATGTATCCAGCGTATCCGTTCTTAGACTGATCGAAGAAGATTTCCTTGTACTT
CTCTGGAAGCTGCTGTCTAACAAGAGCCTTCAAAAGGGTAAGATCCTGGTGGTGCTCATCGTATCTCTTG
ATCATAGAAGCAGAAAGTGGAGCCTTGGTGATCTCGGTGTTAACTCTAAGGATGTCAGAAAGAAGGATAG
CATCAGAAAGGTTCTTAGCAGCAAGGAAAAGATCAGCGTACTGATCTCCGATCTGAGCAAGAAGGTTATC
AAGATCATCATCGTAGGTATCCTTAGAAAGCTGCAACTTAGCATCCTCAGCAAGATCGAAGTTAGACTTG
AAGTTTGGGGTAAGTCCAAGAGAAAGAGCGATAAGGTTTCCGAAAAGTCCGTTCTTCTTCTCTCCTGGAA
GCTGAGCGATAAGGTTCTCAAGTCTACGAGACTTAGAAAGTCTAGCAGAAAGGATAGCCTTAGCATCAAC
TCCAGAAGCGTTGATTGGGTTCTCCTCGAAAAGCTGGTTGTAGGTCTGAACAAGCTGGATGAACAACTTA
TCAACATCAGAGTTATCTGGGTTAAGATCTCCCTCGATAAGGAAGTGTCCTCTGAACTTGATCATGTGAG
CAAGAGCAAGGTAGATAAGTCTAAGATCAGCCTTATCGGTAGAATCAACCAACTTCTTTCTAAGGTGGTA
GATGGTTGGGTACTTCTCGTGGTAAGCAACCTCATCAACGATGTTTCCGAAGATTGGGTGTCTCTCGTGC
TTCTTATCCTCCTCAACAAGGAAAGACTCCTCAAGTCTGTGGAAGAAAGAATCATCAACCTTAGCCATCT
CGTTAGAGAAGATTTCCTGAAGGTAGCAGATTCTGTTCTTTCTTCTGGTGTATCTTCTTCTAGCGGTTCT
CTTCAATCTGGTAGCCTCAGCGGTTTCTCCAGAATCGAAAAGAAGAGCACCGATAAGGTTCTTCTTGATA
GAGTGTCTATCGGTGTTTCCAAGAACCTTGAACTTCTTAGATGGAACCTTGTACTCATCGGTGATAACAG
CCCATCCAACAGAGTTGGTTCCGATGTCAAGTCCGATAGAGTACTTCTTATCCATACCTCCAGCAGCTGG
AACTCCGTGGATTCCAACCTTTCTCTTCTTCTTTGGAGCCATCTTATCATCATCATCCTTGTAATCCATT
GGCTGTGGTGAGAGAAACAGAGCGTGAGCTCAAATACACAAGTACGAAATCAGAGTTATGAGAGAGGATT
TGGAGAAAGAAGATCACCTGAAGATCGTTTGCGTCGCGCGAATGAGAGAGACGGCAGAGAAAACGAGAAG
CTTTAAGAGGACGAACAAAAACCCTAATGTCACTCCTTTTATATAGATGAGAAATTTAGGGTTTGGGCTC
TAATGGAGCTGTCTACATGGGCTTTCATTTCTTTATCCAGTAAAGAACCGGTTTAACAGGTTCCCTGGTT
TATACGTGGTTTTAGCCGGTTAACTTACGGAATATTATTTTTATCTTAAGTTACACAAATTACATCATTA
ATAGTAAAACAAAATTTTATGGTGCAATTTAAGTTTTTATGATGAGTGAAATTCGAATAATATACAAATA
TTTTACTGTTTAGGTTTCCCTAAACCTACTTTTAGATATGTAAATTAAACATTTTTTTTTTTTTGGTTAG
AACCAAGTCAGTGATCATAGAACTCAAAAAGCTGGTGTTTCAATTGGTACAAGCATTTTTATTGCAAGAT
ATAAAAATTCAGAAGGACATATCCTTGATGTATGTACATGAAGGAACCGATTTTGACTCCAAGCTACAAA
GAAGAAGAAGAATGATATACAAAGAAAACTGCATATCCTCACCATGAAATTGAAAGCTAGAGGAAGGGGA
ATAACAGATACTCTGCGTAGAAGAGATTCCATATAAACCGATAATATCCTGAGATAGCTTCCTGCAATAA
TCAAATGTTTCTACACTCCGTTAGATATACACTCCATTGATGTTCCGTGATAACGAGTTTATGTTTGTAC
AAAAGTATTTTACCTTGGTGTAGTTTGCTTTTTCTAGTACCCATGTCTACCAAAGATCAACAACAAAGAT
ATTAGAGATTAATGAATTTGGCAGTGTCAAATGCAGAAACTAAAGCATATAGTTATGAAGTTCTTGTGCA
TTATCTCAAAAGTATGTAAGAGATATAAGAGTATCTCATAATGCTTTACCTGGAAAATTAAGCCTGAAGC
CAAGATCACATGTGCAGGAATCATCAAGCTACCTCTAAAAACCTGTTCATTGTTAAAGGATAAGAGGGTT
GGTCTTTTCAAAGCTGCATACTGAGGAAAGTAACAATATCGCAACAAAAATAAATTGGTGGCGATAGTTT
ATCAAGCTTCTACATGCAGTAATGGTGTTCGTGCTTTAATTAACCGAAATAGTTAAGACGGAAATAGATG
AATTCACCTGAGGCATGTAGAAAGCTAGTGATATGGCTGAAACATAATTTACTAGCAGAAGTCCAGAACC
GAGGAATGCAATGTTTCTCACTCCAAGTTTTGTTGCCAGGGTTGATATTTGGAACCTATTCAAGATCAAT
CAAAGGCATGATTAACTAAACATGCTTGAACAAACACATAAAGACAATATATCAAACGGAGCTGGTTAAA
CATTGTCTTTGACTGTCAAATGGATTGAGCCAAAGAGCGGAAAGAAAATGGTTATGCGTGCAGTTACTTA
CTTTCGATCTCCTTCAACATCAGGAAGGTCCTTTGTAATAGCAATGACCAGTGCAAACAGTGTCACAAAA
GATGTGATGAACGCCACAGGTGCACTGCAAATAGCGAATCAAAAGTTGAGTAATATATCTACTCACGATT
ATGGGGAGCTCCACTAGAATTCGAGCTCGGAGTGCCAAGTCTTCCTATGCGGCATCAGAGCAGATTGTAC
TGAGAGTGCACCATATGCGGTGTGAAATACCGCACAGATGCGTAAGGAGAAAATACCGCATCAGGCGCCA
TTCGCCATTCAGGCTGCGCAACTGTTGGGAAGGGCGATCGGTGCGGGCCTCTTCGCTATTACGCCAGCTG
GCGAAAGGGGGATGTGCTGCAAGGCGATTAAGTTGGGTAACGCCAGGGTTTTCCCAGTCACGACGTTGTA
AAACGACGGCCAGTGAATTCGAGCTCGGTACCCGGGGATCCTCTAGAGTCGACCTGCAGGCATGCAAGCT
TGGCGTAATCATGGTCATAGCTGTTTCCTGTGTGAAATTGTTATCCGCTCACAATTCCACACAACATACG
AGCCGGAAGCATAAAGTGTAAAGCCTGGGGTGCCTAATGAGTGAGCTAACTCACATTAGAAGACAAGGGA
GCTTTACGAGGATGCACATGTGACCGAGGGACACGAAGTGATCCGTTTAAACTATCAGTGTTTGACAGGA
TATATTGGCGGGTAAACCTAAGAGAAAAGAGCGTTTATTAGAATAATCGGATATTTAAAAGGGCGTGAAA
AGGTTTATCCGTTCGTCCATTTGTATGTGCCAGCCGTGCGGCTGCATGAAATCCTGGCCGGTTTGTCTGA
TGCCAAGCTGGCGGCCTGGCCGGCCAGCTTGGCCGCTGAAGAAACCGAGCGCCGCCGTCTAAAAAGGTGA
TGTGTATTTGAGTAAAACAGCTTGCGTCATGCGGTCGCTGCGTATATGATGCGATGAGTAAATAAACAAA
TACGCAAGGGGAACGCATGAAGGTTATCGCTGTACTTAACCAGAAAGGCGGGTCAGGCAAGACGACCATC
GCAACCCATCTAGCCCGCGCCCTGCAACTCGCCGGGGCCGATGTTCTGTTAGTCGATTCCGATCCCCAGG
GCAGTGCCCGCGATTGGGCGGCCGTGCGGGAAGATCAACCGCTAACCGTTGTCGGCATCGACCGCCCGAC
GATTGACCGCGACGTGAAGGCCATCGGCCGGCGCGACTTCGTAGTGATCGACGGAGCGCCCCAGGCGGCG
GACTTGGCTGTGTCCGCGATCAAGGCAGCCGACTTCGTGCTGATTCCGGTGCAGCCAAGCCCTTACGACA
TATGGGCCACCGCCGACCTGGTGGAGCTGGTTAAGCAGCGCATTGAGGTCACGGATGGAAGGCTACAAGC
GGCCTTTGTCGTGTCGCGGGCGATCAAAGGCACGCGCATCGGCGGTGAGGTTGCCGAGGCGCTGGCCGGG
TACGAGCTGCCCATTCTTGAGTCCCGTATCACGCAGCGCGTGAGCTACCCAGGCACTGCCGCCGCCGGCA
CAACCGTTCTTGAATCAGAACCCGAGGGCGACGCTGCCCGCGAGGTCCAGGCGCTGGCCGCTGAAATTAA
ATCAAAACTCATTTGAGTTAATGAGGTAAAGAGAAAATGAGCAAAAGCACAAACACGCTAAGTGCCGGCC
GTCCGAGCGCACGCAGCAGCAAGGCTGCAACGTTGGCCAGCCTGGCAGACACGCCAGCCATGAAGCGGGT
CAACTTTCAGTTGCCGGCGGAGGATCACACCAAGCTGAAGATGTACGCGGTACGCCAAGGCAAGACCATT
ACCGAGCTGCTATCTGAATACATCGCGCAGCTACCAGAGTAAATGAGCAAATGAATAAATGAGTAGATGA
ATTTTAGCGGCTAAAGGAGGCGGCATGGAAAATCAAGAACAACCAGGCACCGACGCCGTGGAATGCCCCA
TGTGTGGAGGAACGGGCGGTTGGCCAGGCGTAAGCGGCTGGGTTGTCTGCCGGCCCTGCAATGGCACTGG
AACCCCCAAGCCCGAGGAATCGGCGTGAGCGGTCGCAAACCATCCGGCCCGGTACAAATCGGCGCGGCGC
TGGGTGATGACCTGGTGGAGAAGTTGAAGGCCGCGCAGGCCGCCCAGCGGCAACGCATCGAGGCAGAAGC
ACGCCCCGGTGAATCGTGGCAAGCGGCCGCTGATCGAATCCGCAAAGAATCCCGGCAACCGCCGGCAGCC
GGTGCGTCGTCGATTAGGAAGCCGCCCAAGGGCGACGAGCAACCAGATTTTTTCGTTCCGATGCTCTATG
ACGTGGGCACCCGCGATAGTCGCAGCATCATGGACGTGGCCGTTTTCCGTCTGTCGAAGCGTGACCGACG
AGCTGGCGAGGTGATCCGCTACGAGCTTCCAGACGGGCACGTAGAGGTTTCCGCAGGGCCGGCCGGCATG
GCCAGTGTGTGGGATTACGACCTGGTACTGATGGCGGTTTCCCATCTAACCGAATCCATGAACCGATACC
GGGAAGGGAAGGGAGACAAGCCCGGCCGCGTGTTCCGTCCACACGTTGCGGACGTACTCAAGTTCTGCCG
GCGAGCCGATGGCGGAAAGCAGAAAGACGACCTGGTAGAAACCTGCATTCGGTTAAACACCACGCACGTT
GCCATGCAGCGTACGAAGAAGGCCAAGAACGGCCGCCTGGTGACGGTATCCGAGGGTGAAGCCTTGATTA
GCCGCTACAAGATCGTAAAGAGCGAAACCGGGCGGCCGGAGTACATCGAGATCGAGCTAGCTGATTGGAT
GTACCGCGAGATCACAGAAGGCAAGAACCCGGACGTGCTGACGGTTCACCCCGATTACTTTTTGATCGAT
CCCGGCATCGGCCGTTTTCTCTACCGCCTGGCACGCCGCGCCGCAGGCAAGGCAGAAGCCAGATGGTTGT
TCAAGACGATCTACGAACGCAGTGGCAGCGCCGGAGAGTTCAAGAAGTTCTGTTTCACCGTGCGCAAGCT
GATCGGGTCAAATGACCTGCCGGAGTACGATTTGAAGGAGGAGGCGGGGCAGGCTGGCCCGATCCTAGTC
ATGCGCTACCGCAACCTGATCGAGGGCGAAGCATCCGCCGGTTCCTAATGTACGGAGCAGATGCTAGGGC
AAATTGCCCTAGCAGGGGAAAAAGGTCGAAAAAGCTTCTTTCCTGTGGATAGCACGTACATTGGGAACCC
AAAGCCGTACATTGGGAACCGGAACCCGTACATTGGGAACCCAAAGCCGTACATTGGGAACCGGTCACAC
ATGTAAGTGACTGATATAAAAGAGAAAAAAGGCGATTTTTCCGCCTAAAACTCTTTAAAACTTATTAAAA
CTCTTAAAACCCGCCTGGCCTGTGCATAACTGTCTGGCCAGCGCACAGCCGAACAGCTGCAAAAAGCGCC
CACATCAAGGCTCCGAGTGCGCGGAACCCCTATTTGTTTATTTTTCTAAATACATTCAAATATGTATCCG
CTCATGAGACAATAACCCTGATAAATGCTTCAATAATATTGAAAAAGGAAGAGTATGGCTAAAATGAGAA
TATCACCGGAATTGAAAAAACTGATCGAAAAATACCGCTGCGTAAAAGATACGGAAGGAATGTCTCCTGC
TAAGGTATATAAGCTGGTGGGAGAAAATGAAAACCTATATTTAAAAATGACGGACAGCCGGTATAAAGGG
ACCACCTATGATGTGGAACGGGAAAAGGACATGATGCTATGGCTGGAAGGAAAGCTGCCTGTTCCAAAGG
TCCTGCACTTTGAACGGCATGATGGCTGGAGCAATCTGCTCATGAGTGAGGCCGATGGCGTCCTTTGCTC
GGAAGAGTATGAAGATGAACAAAGCCCTGAAAAGATTATCGAGCTGTATGCGGAGTGCATCAGGCTCTTT
CACTCCATCGACATATCGGATTGTCCCTATACGAATAGCTTAGACAGCCGCTTAGCCGAATTGGATTACT
TACTGAATAACGATCTGGCCGATGTGGATTGCGAAAACTGGGAAGAGGACACTCCATTTAAAGATCCGCG
CGAGCTGTATGATTTTTTAAAGACGGAAAAGCCCGAAGAGGAACTTGTCTTTTCCCACGGCGACCTGGGA
GACAGCAACATCTTTGTGAAAGATGGCAAAGTAAGTGGCTTTATTGATCTTGGGAGAAGCGGCAGGGCGG
ACAAGTGGTATGACATTGCCTTCTGCGTCCGGTCGCTCAGGGAGGATATCGGGGAAGAACAGTATGTCGA
GCTATTTTTTGACTTACTGGGGATCAAGCCTGATTGGGAGAAAATAAAATATTATATTTTACTGGATGAA
TTGTTTTAGCTGTCAGACCAAGTTTACTCATATATACTTTAGATTGATTTAAAACTTCATTTTTAATTTA
AAAGGATCTAGGTGAAGATCCTTTTTGATAATCTCATGACCAAAATCCCTTAACGTGAGTTTTCGTTCCA
CTGAGCGTCAGACCCCGTAGAAAAGATCAAAGGATCTTCTTGAGATCCTTTTTTTCTGCGCGTAATCTGC
TGCTTGCAAACAAAAAAACCACCGCTACCAGCGGTGGTTTGTTTGCCGGATCAAGAGCTACCAACTCTTT
TTCCGAAGGTAACTGGCTTCAGCAGAGCGCAGATACCAAATACTGTTCTTCTAGTGTAGCCGTAGTTAGG
CCACCACTTCAAGAACTCTGTAGCACCGCCTACATACCTCGCTCTGCTAATCCTGTTACCAGTGGCTGCT
GCCAGTGGCGATAAGTCGTGTCTTACCGGGTTGGACTCAAGACGATAGTTACCGGATAAGGCGCAGCGGT
CGGGCTGAACGGGGGGTTCGTGCACACAGCCCAGCTTGGAGCGAACGACCTACACCGAACTGAGATACCT
ACAGCGTGAGCTATGAGAAAGCGCCACGCTTCCCGAAGGGAGAAAGGCGGACAGGTATCCGGTAAGCGGC
AGGGTCGGAACAGGAGAGCGCACGAGGGAGCTTCCAGGGGGAAACGCCTGGTATCTTTATAGTCCTGTCG
GGTTTCGCCACCTCTGACTTGAGCGTCGATTTTTGTGATGCTCGTCAGGGGGGCGGAGCCTATGGAAAAA
CGCCAGCAACGCGGCCTTTTTACGGTTCCTGCTCGGATCTGTTGGACCGGACAGTAGTCATGGTTGATGG
GCTGCCTGTATCGAGTGGTGATTTTGTGCCGAGCTGCCGGTCGGGGAGCTGTTGGCTGGCTGGTGGCAGG
ATATATTGTGGTGTAAACAAATTGACGCTTAGACAACTTAATAACACATTGCGGACGTTTTTAATGTACT
GGGGTTGAACACTCTGTGCCGAATTCG
